Addgene plasmid #114873: BARK1 X073_pECIA14
Purpose: Prey vector BARK1 X073_pECIA14 should be used with bait vector BARK1 X073_pECIA2.
Depositing lab: Youssef Belkhadir. Depositing organization: Gregor Mendel Institute of Molecular Plant Biology. Publication: An extracellular network of Arabidopsis leucine-rich repeat receptor kinases. Smakowska-Luzan E, Mott GA, Parys K, Stegmann M, Howton TC, Layeghifard M, Neuhold J, Lehner A, Kong J, Grunwald K, Weinberger N, Satbhai SB, Mayer D, Busch W, Madalinski M, Stolt-Bergner P, Provart NJ, Mukhtar MS, Zipfel C, Desveaux D, Guttman DS, Belkhadir Y. Nature. 2018 Jan 18;553(7688):342-346. doi: 10.1038/nature25184. Epub 2018 Jan 10. PubMed 29320478.
Backbone
  Vector backbone: pECIA14
  Backbone manufacturer: Chris Garcia (Addgene plasmid # 47051)
  Vector type: Insect Expression
Growth in bacteria
  Bacterial resistance: Ampicillin, 100 μg/mL
  Growth temperature: 37°C
  Growth strain: DH5alpha
  Copy number: High Copy
Gene/Insert
  Gene/Insert name: AT3G23750
  Species: A. thaliana (mustard weed)
  Entrez Gene: AT3G23750 (a.k.a. AT3G23750, BAK1-Associating Receptor-Like Kinase 1, BARK1)
  Promoter: Metallothionein (Copper-Inducible)
  Cloning method: Ligation Independent Cloning
Terms and licenses: Academic/Nonprofit Terms; Industry Terms: Not Available to Industry
Depositor comments: Plasmid for secreted expression in Drosophila cell culture by induction via CuSO4. Insert is an extracellular domain of indicated LRR-RK, C-terminally tagged with Pentameric rat COMP helix, Alkaline Phosphatase (human, placental), Flag, and hexahistidine tags. Insert Protein Sequence: SVADDQTAMLALAKSFNPPPSDWSSTTDFCKWSGVRCTGGRVTTISLADKSLTGFIAPEISTLSELKSVSIQRNKLSGTIPSFAKLSSLQEIYMDENNFVGVETGAFAGLTSLQILSLSDNNNITTWSFPSELVDSTSLTTIYLDNTNIAGVLPDIFDSLASLQNLRLSYNNITGVLPPSLGKSSIQNLWINNQDLGMSGTIEVLSSMTSLSQAWLHKNHFFGPIPDLSKSENLFDLQLRDNDLTGIVPPTLLTLASLKNISLDNNKFQGPLPLFSPEVKVTIDHNVFCTTKAGQSCSPQVMTLLAVAGGLGYPSMLAESWQGDDACSGWAYVSCDSAGKNVVTLNLGKHGFTGFISPAIANLTSLKSLYLNGNDLTGVIPKELTFMTSLQLIDVSNNNLRGEIPKFPATVKFSYKPGNALLGTNGGDGSSPGTGGASGGPGGSSGGGGS
How to cite: BARK1 X073_pECIA14 was a gift from Youssef Belkhadir (Addgene plasmid # 114873 ; http://n2t.net/addgene:114873 ; RRID:Addgene_114873)
