[The description below was written by a language model from this plasmid's Addgene catalogue record and pLannotate feature annotations shown in this document.]
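Description:
BARK1 X073_pECIA14 is a 6,575 nt insect-cell expression plasmid built on the pECIA14 backbone. It serves as the "prey" half of a paired bait/prey system for testing interactions between extracellular domains, and is meant to be used with the matching bait construct BARK1 X073_pECIA2. In E. coli it is maintained through a high-copy ColE1/pUC-type origin and selected with ampicillin via the β-lactamase gene. The remaining bacterial annotations (fragments of lacZα, lacI, rop and bom, plus the lac promoter and operator) appear to be non-functional remnants of the cloning-vector backbone.

The expression cassette is driven by the Drosophila metallothionein promoter, so transcription in Drosophila cell culture is switched on by adding copper sulfate. A Drosophila BiP signal sequence directs the product into the secretory pathway. It is followed by the extracellular domain of the Arabidopsis thaliana leucine-rich repeat receptor kinase encoded by AT3G23750 (BARK1, BAK1-Associating Receptor-Like Kinase 1, also annotated as TMK4), which was inserted by ligation-independent cloning. The ectodomain is fused at its C-terminus to the pentamerising coiled-coil helix of rat COMP, human placental alkaline phosphatase, a FLAG epitope and, according to the depositor, a hexahistidine tag that the feature table does not annotate separately. An SV40 polyadenylation signal annotated downstream of the fusion presumably terminates the transcript.

Pentamerisation through COMP raises avidity, which helps weak ectodomain contacts become detectable. The alkaline phosphatase provides an enzymatic readout of prey bound to bait, and the FLAG and His tags can be used for detection or purification. The plasmid belongs to a collection used to map an extracellular interaction network among Arabidopsis LRR receptor kinases.
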