Features (pLannotate 1.2.2; 19 found; start..end, strand, type, name):
     23..449     +  promoter       MT promoter: Drosophila metallothionein promoter
    467..520     +  sig_peptide    BiP signal sequence: Drosophila BiP signal sequence
    473..1825    +  CDS            TMK4 (fragment): TMK4_ARATH - Also known as BARK1 From Arabidopsis thaliana (Mouse-ear cress).
   1907..2086    +  CDS            Comp (fragment): COMP_RAT - Experimental evidence at protein level: Swiss-Prot protein existence level 1. May play a role in the structural integrity of cartilage via its interaction with other extracellular matrix proteins such as the collagens and fibronectin. Can mediate the interaction of chondrocytes with the cartilage extracellular matrix through interaction with cell surface integrin receptors. Could play a role in the pathogenesis of osteoarthritis. Potent suppressor of apoptosis in both primary chondrocytes and transformed cells. Suppresses apoptosis by blocking the activation of caspase-3 and by indu
   2074..3526    +  CDS            SEAP (fragment): secreted alkaline phosphatase from human placenta The natural enzyme has a C-terminal transmembrane sequence that is replaced by a GPI anchor.
   3563..3592    +  CDS            2xFLAG (fragment): two tandem FLAG® epitope tags
   3698..3832    -  polyA_signal   SV40 poly(A) signal: SV40 polyadenylation signal
   3855..3939    -  CDS            large T antigen (fragment): large T antigen from SV40 (simian virus 40)
   3939..3963    +  misc_feature   MCS (fragment): pUC18/19 multiple cloning site
   4000..4016    -  protein_bind   lac operator: The lac repressor binds to the lac operator to inhibit transcription in E. coli. This inhibition can be relieved by adding lactose or isopropyl-β-D-thiogalactopyranoside (IPTG). lac repressor encoded by lacI
   4024..4054    -  promoter       lac promoter: promoter for the E. coli lac operon
   4069..4090    -  protein_bind   CAP binding site: CAP binding activates transcription in the presence of cAMP. E. coli catabolite activator protein
   4103..4195    -  CDS            lacI (fragment): lac repressor; lacI; The lac repressor binds to the lac operator to inhibit transcription in E. coli. This inhibition can be relieved by adding lactose or isopropyl-β-D-thiogalactopyranoside (IPTG).
   4378..4966    -  rep_origin     ori: high-copy-number ColE1/pMB1/pBR322/pUC origin of replication
   5137..5997    -  CDS            AmpR: β-lactamase; bla; confers resistance to ampicillin, carbenicillin, and related antibiotics
   5998..6102    -  promoter       AmpR promoter: bla
   6197..6232    +  CDS            rop (fragment): Rop protein, which maintains plasmids at low copy number; rop
   6334..6433    +  misc_feature   bom (fragment): basis of mobility region from pBR322
   6439..21      -  CDS            lacZα (fragment) (across the origin): LacZα fragment of β-galactosidase; lacZ fragment
>Addgene plasmid #114873 | BARK1 X073_pECIA14 | addgene full sequence | sequence record 274704 | Addgene NGS Result
GTAAAACGACGGCCAGTGAATTAATTCGTTGCAGGACAGGATGTGGTGCCCGATGTGACTAGCTCTTTGC
TGCAGGCCGTCCTATCCTCTGGTTCCGATAAGAGACCCAGAACTCCGGCCCCCCACCGCCCACCGCCACC
CCCATACATATGTGGTACGCAAGTAAGAGTGCCTGCGCATGCCCCATGTGCCCCACCAAGAGCTTTGCAT
CCCATACAAGTCCCCAAAGTGGAGAACCGAACCAATTCTTCGCGGGCAGAACAAAAGCTTCTGCACACGT
CTCCACTCGAATTTGGAGCCGGCCGGCGTGTGCAAAAGAGGTGAATCGAACGAAAGACCCGTGTGTAAAG
CCGCGTTTCCAAAATGTATAAAACCGAGAGCATCTGGCCAATGTGCATCAGTTGTGGTCAGCAGCAAAAT
CAAGTGAATCATCTCAGTGCAACTAAAGGGGGGATCCGATCTCAATATGAAGTTATGCATATTACTGGCC
GTCGTGGCCTTTGTTGGCCTCTCGCTCGGGTCCGTCGCTGATGACCAAACAGCAATGCTCGCTTTAGCTA
AATCATTCAATCCTCCGCCGTCAGATTGGTCTTCCACCACCGATTTCTGCAAATGGTCCGGCGTACGATG
TACCGGCGGTCGTGTCACAACCATCAGCCTCGCTGATAAATCTCTCACCGGATTCATCGCACCTGAGATC
TCGACTCTTTCAGAGCTCAAATCTGTTTCTATTCAACGTAACAAACTCTCCGGTACAATCCCTTCGTTTG
CTAAACTCTCGTCTCTTCAAGAGATCTATATGGATGAGAATAATTTCGTCGGAGTTGAAACCGGAGCTTT
CGCCGGACTTACTAGTCTCCAGATCTTGAGTTTAAGCGATAACAACAACATTACTACTTGGAGTTTCCCA
TCGGAGCTCGTCGATTCGACTTCTCTCACTACGATTTATCTCGATAACACAAACATCGCCGGAGTTTTGC
CTGACATTTTCGATTCCTTAGCTTCTCTTCAAAATCTCCGGTTATCTTACAACAACATCACCGGCGTTTT
ACCACCGTCGCTTGGAAAATCTTCGATTCAGAATCTTTGGATCAACAATCAAGACCTAGGAATGTCAGGA
ACGATCGAAGTTCTTTCGAGTATGACGTCCTTGTCACAAGCTTGGCTTCACAAGAATCACTTCTTTGGAC
CGATTCCAGATCTCTCCAAGAGCGAGAATCTCTTCGATCTACAGCTCCGGGATAATGATTTAACCGGAAT
AGTACCTCCGACGCTTCTTACACTCGCTAGCTTGAAGAATATTTCTCTAGATAACAATAAATTTCAAGGA
CCTCTTCCTTTGTTTTCACCGGAGGTTAAAGTAACAATAGACCACAACGTTTTTTGTACTACTAAAGCTG
GACAAAGCTGTAGTCCTCAGGTGATGACGCTTTTAGCGGTGGCTGGAGGTTTGGGATATCCTTCAATGTT
GGCTGAGTCTTGGCAAGGTGATGATGCTTGTAGTGGTTGGGCTTATGTTAGTTGTGATTCAGCTGGGAAG
AATGTTGTCACGTTGAATCTTGGGAAACATGGATTCACCGGGTTTATATCTCCGGCGATTGCGAATCTTA
CTTCATTGAAGAGTCTTTATCTTAATGGTAACGATTTGACTGGTGTTATTCCTAAGGAGTTGACATTTAT
GACTAGTTTGCAGTTAATTGATGTCTCGAATAACAATCTTAGAGGGGAGATACCTAAGTTTCCGGCTACG
GTGAAGTTTAGTTACAAACCGGGGAATGCTTTGTTGGGAACTAATGGTGGAGATGGTTCGAGTCCTGGAA
CTGGTGGTGCTAGTGGTGGTCCTGGTGGGTCTTCTGGTGGTGGTGGTAGTCTGGAGGTGCTGTTCCAGGG
ACCAAGCGGCAATCCCGGCGGCGATCTGGCCCCCCAGATGCTGCGCGAGCTGCAGGAGACCAATGCCGCC
CTGCAGGACGTGCGCGAGCTGCTGCGCCACCGCGTGAAGGAGATCACCTTCCTGAAGAACACCGTGATGG
AGTGCGACGCCTGCGGCATGCAGCCCTCTAGAGGCTCCGGCTCCATCATCCCAGTTGAGGAGGAGAACCC
GGACTTCTGGAACCGCGAGGCAGCCGAGGCCCTGGGTGCCGCCAAGAAGCTGCAGCCTGCACAGACAGCC
GCCAAGAACCTCATCATCTTCCTGGGCGATGGGATGGGGGTGTCTACGGTGACAGCTGCCAGGATCCTAA
AAGGGCAGAAGAAGGACAAACTGGGGCCTGAGATACCCCTGGCCATGGACCGCTTCCCATATGTGGCTCT
GTCCAAGACATACAATGTAGACAAACATGTGCCAGACAGTGGAGCCACAGCCACGGCCTACCTGTGCGGG
GTCAAGGGCAACTTCCAGACCATTGGCTTGAGTGCAGCCGCCCGCTTTAACCAGTGCAACACGACACGCG
GCAACGAGGTCATCTCCGTGATGAATCGGGCCAAGAAAGCAGGGAAGTCAGTGGGAGTGGTAACCACCAC
ACGAGTGCAGCACGCCTCGCCAGCCGGCACCTACGCCCACACGGTGAACCGCAACTGGTACTCGGACGCC
GACGTGCCTGCCTCGGCCCGCCAGGAGGGGTGCCAGGACATCGCTACGCAGCTCATCTCCAACATGGACA
TTGACGTGATCCTAGGTGGAGGCCGAAAGTACATGTTTCGCATGGGAACCCCAGACCCTGAGTACCCAGA
TGACTACAGCCAAGGTGGGACCAGGCTGGACGGGAAGAATCTGGTGCAGGAATGGCTGGCGAAGCGCCAG
GGTGCCCGGTATGTGTGGAACCGCACTGAGCTCATGCAGGCTTCCCTGGACCCGTCTGTGACCCATCTCA
TGGGTCTCTTTGAGCCTGGAGACATGAAATACGAGATCCACCGAGACTCCACACTGGACCCCTCCCTGAT
GGAGATGACAGAGGCTGCCCTGCGCCTGCTGAGCAGGAACCCCCGCGGCTTCTTCCTCTTCGTGGAGGGT
GGTCGCATCGACCATGGTCATCATGAAAGCAGGGCTTACCGGGCACTGACTGAGACGATCATGTTCGACG
ACGCCATTGAGAGGGCGGGCCAGCTCACCAGCGAGGAGGACACGCTGAGCCTCGTCACTGCCGACCACTC
CCACGTCTTCTCCTTCGGAGGCTACCCCCTGCGAGGGAGCTCCATCTTCGGGCTGGCCCCTGGCAAGGCC
CGGGACAGGAAGGCCTACACGGTCCTCCTATACGGAAACGGTCCAGGCTATGTGCTCAAGGACGGCGCCC
GGCCGGATGTTACCGAGAGCGAGAGCGGGAGCCCCGAGTATCGGCAGCAGTCAGCAGTGCCCCTGGACGA
AGAGACCCACGCAGGCGAGGACGTGGCGGTGTTCGCGCGCGGCCCGCAGGCGCACCTGGTTCACGGCGTG
CAGGAGCAGACCTTCATAGCGCACGTCATGGCCTTCGCCGCCTGCCTGGAGCCCTACACCGCCTGCGACC
TGGCGCCCCCCGCCGGCACCACCGACGCCGCGCACCCGGGTTCTAGAGGAAGCACCTCCGGCGATAACGA
TTACAAGGATGATGATGATAAGGCCAGCGGCACCGGTCATCATCACCATCACCATTGAGTTTAAACCCGC
TGATCAGCCTCGACTGTGCCTTCTAAGGCCTGAGCTCGCTGATCAGCCTCGATCGAGGATCCAGACATGA
TAAGATACATTGATGAGTTTGGACAAACCACAACTAGAATGCAGTGAAAAAAATGCTTTATTTGTGAAAT
TTGTGATGCTATTGCTTTATTTGTAACCATTATAAGCTGCAATAAACAAGTTAACAACAACAATTGCATT
CATTTTATGTTTCAGGTTCAGGGGGAGGTGTGGGAGGTTTTTTAAAGCAAGTAAAACCTCTACAAATGTG
GTATGGCTGATTATGATCAGTCGACCTGCAGGCATGCAAGCTTGGCGTAATCATGGTCATAGCTGTTTCC
TGTGTGAAATTGTTATCCGCTCACAATTCCACACAACATACGAGCCGGAAGCATAAAGTGTAAAGCCTGG
GGTGCCTAATGAGTGAGCTAACTCACATTAATTGCGTTGCGCTCACTGCCCGCTTTCCAGTCGGGAAACC
TGTCGTGCCAGCTGCATTAATGAATCGGCCAACGCGCGGGGAGAGGCGGTTTGCGTATTGGGCGCTCTTC
CGCTTCCTCGCTCACTGACTCGCTGCGCTCGGTCGTTCGGCTGCGGCGAGCGGTATCAGCTCACTCAAAG
GCGGTAATACGGTTATCCACAGAATCAGGGGATAACGCAGGAAAGAACATGTGAGCAAAAGGCCAGCAAA
AGGCCAGGAACCGTAAAAAGGCCGCGTTGCTGGCGTTTTTCCATAGGCTCCGCCCCCCTGACGAGCATCA
CAAAAATCGACGCTCAAGTCAGAGGTGGCGAAACCCGACAGGACTATAAAGATACCAGGCGTTTCCCCCT
GGAAGCTCCCTCGTGCGCTCTCCTGTTCCGACCCTGCCGCTTACCGGATACCTGTCCGCCTTTCTCCCTT
CGGGAAGCGTGGCGCTTTCTCATAGCTCACGCTGTAGGTATCTCAGTTCGGTGTAGGTCGTTCGCTCCAA
GCTGGGCTGTGTGCACGAACCCCCCGTTCAGCCCGACCGCTGCGCCTTATCCGGTAACTATCGTCTTGAG
TCCAACCCGGTAAGACACGACTTATCGCCACTGGCAGCAGCCACTGGTAACAGGATTAGCAGAGCGAGGT
ATGTAGGCGGTGCTACAGAGTTCTTGAAGTGGTGGCCTAACTACGGCTACACTAGAAGAACAGTATTTGG
TATCTGCGCTCTGCTGAAGCCAGTTACCTTCGGAAAAAGAGTTGGTAGCTCTTGATCCGGCAAACAAACC
ACCGCTGGTAGCGGTGGTTTTTTTGTTTGCAAGCAGCAGATTACGCGCAGAAAAAAAGGATCTCAAGAAG
ATCCTTTGATCTTTTCTACGGGGTCTGACGCTCAGTGGAACGAAAACTCACGTTAAGGGATTTTGGTCAT
GAGATTATCAAAAAGGATCTTCACCTAGATCCTTTTAAATTAAAAATGAAGTTTTAAATCAATCTAAAGT
ATATATGAGTAAACTTGGTCTGACAGTTACCAATGCTTAATCAGTGAGGCACCTATCTCAGCGATCTGTC
TATTTCGTTCATCCATAGTTGCCTGACTCCCCGTCGTGTAGATAACTACGATACGGGAGGGCTTACCATC
TGGCCCCAGTGCTGCAATGATACCGCGAGACCCACGCTCACCGGCTCCAGATTTATCAGCAATAAACCAG
CCAGCCGGAAGGGCCGAGCGCAGAAGTGGTCCTGCAACTTTATCCGCCTCCATCCAGTCTATTAATTGTT
GCCGGGAAGCTAGAGTAAGTAGTTCGCCAGTTAATAGTTTGCGCAACGTTGTTGCCATTGCTACAGGCAT
CGTGGTGTCACGCTCGTCGTTTGGTATGGCTTCATTCAGCTCCGGTTCCCAACGATCAAGGCGAGTTACA
TGATCCCCCATGTTGTGCAAAAAAGCGGTTAGCTCCTTCGGTCCTCCGATCGTTGTCAGAAGTAAGTTGG
CCGCAGTGTTATCACTCATGGTTATGGCAGCACTGCATAATTCTCTTACTGTCATGCCATCCGTAAGATG
CTTTTCTGTGACTGGTGAGTACTCAACCAAGTCATTCTGAGAATAGTGTATGCGGCGACCGAGTTGCTCT
TGCCCGGCGTCAATACGGGATAATACCGCGCCACATAGCAGAACTTTAAAAGTGCTCATCATTGGAAAAC
GTTCTTCGGGGCGAAAACTCTCAAGGATCTTACCGCTGTTGAGATCCAGTTCGATGTAACCCACTCGTGC
ACCCAACTGATCTTCAGCATCTTTTACTTTCACCAGCGTTTCTGGGTGAGCAAAAACAGGAAGGCAAAAT
GCCGCAAAAAAGGGAATAAGGGCGACACGGAAATGTTGAATACTCATACTCTTCCTTTTTCAATATTATT
GAAGCATTTATCAGGGTTATTGTCTCATGAGCGGATACATATTTGAATGTATTTAGAAAAATAAACAAAT
AGGGGTTCCGCGCACATTTCCCCGAAAAGTGCCACCTGACGTCTAAGAAACCATTATTATCATGACATTA
ACCTATAAAAATAGGCGTATCACGAGGCCCTTTCGTCTCGCGCGTTTCGGTGATGACGGTGAAAACCTCT
GACACATGCAGCTCCCGGAGACGGTCACAGCTTGTCTGTAAGCGGATGCCGGGAGCAGACAAGCCCGTCA
GGGCGCGTCAGCGGGTGTTGGCGGGTGTCGGGGCTGGCTTAACTATGCGGCATCAGAGCAGATTGTACTG
AGAGTGCACCATATGCGGTGTGAAATACCGCACAGATGCGTAAGGAGAAAATACCGCATCAGGCGCCATT
CGCCATTCAGGCTGCGCAACTGTTGGGAAGGGCGATCGGTGCGGGCCTCTTCGCTATTACGCCAGCTGGC
GAAAGGGGGATGTGCTGCAAGGCGATTAAGTTGGGTAACGCCAGGGTTTTCCCAGTCACGACGTT
